>Addgene plasmid #198972 | pGL0_59 [TtetL] | addgene full sequence | sequence record 401214 | Addgene NGS Result
TAGCGTGCGAACAGCACGCTATTGTTGTATCATTACTCGCATCCATTCTCAGGCTGTCTCGTCTCGTCTC
CGAGGTCTCAGCTTATCGTTAAGGGATCAACTTTGGGAGAGAGTTCAAAATTGATCCTTTTTTTACGCTT
GAGACCACCCCAGGATACATAGATTACCACAACTCCGAGCCCTTCCACCTAGCGTGCTAACCACGCACGC
TATTGTTGTATCCCATATAATGCAATCGTAGTCTACCTGACTGTACTTAGAAATGTGGCTTCGCCTTTGC
CCACGCACCTGATCGCTCCTCGTTTGCTTTTAAGGACCGGACGAACCACAGAGCATTAGAAGGCTAGGTG
GAGGCTCAGTGATGATAAGTCTGCGATGGTGGATGCATGTGTCATGGTCATAGCTGTTTCCTGTGTGAAA
TTGTTATCCGCTCAGAGGGCACAATCCTATTCCGCGCTATCCGACAATCTCCAAGACATTAGGTGGAGTT
CAGTTCGGCGTATGGCATATGTCGCTGGAAAGAACATGTGAGCAAAAGGCCAGCAAAAGGCCAGGAACCG
TAAAAAGGCCGCGTTGCTGGCGTTTTTCCATAGGCTCCGCCCCCCTGACGAGCATCACAAAAATCGACGC
TCAAGTCAGAGGTGGCGAAACCCGACAGGACTATAAAGATACCAGGCGTTTCCCCCTGGAAGCTCCCTCG
TGCGCTCTCCTGTTCCGACCCTGCCGCTTACCGGATACCTGTCCGCCTTTCTCCCTTCGGGAAGCGTGGC
GCTTTCTCATAGCTCACGCTGTAGGTATCTCAGTTCGGTGTAGGTCGTTCGCTCCAAGCTGGGCTGTGTG
CACGAACCCCCCGTTCAGCCCGACCGCTGCGCCTTATCCGGTAACTATCGTCTTGAGTCCAACCCGGTAA
GACACGACTTATCGCCACTGGCAGCAGCCACTGGTAACAGGATTAGCAGAGCGAGGTATGTAGGCGGTGC
TACAGAGTTCTTGAAGTGGTGGCCTAACTACGGCTACACTAGAAGAACAGTATTTGGTATCTGCGCTCTG
CTGAAGCCAGTTACCTTCGGAAAAAGAGTTGGTAGCTCTTGATCCGGCAAACAAACCACCGCTGGTAGCG
GTGGTTTTTTTGTTTGCAAGCAGCAGATTACGCGCAGAAAAAAAGGATCTCAAGAAGATCCTTTGATCTT
TTCTACGGGGTCTGACGCTCTATTCAACAAAGCCGCCGTCCCGTCAAGTCAGCGTAAATGGGTAGGGGGC
TTCAAATCGTCCCCCCATACGATATAAGTTGTTACTAGTGCTTGGATTCTCACCAATAAAAAACGCCCGG
CGGCAACCGAGCGTTCTGAACAAATCCAGATGGAGTTCTGAGGTCATTACTGGATCTATCAACAGGAGTC
CAAGCGAGCTCGATATCAAATTACGCCCCGCCCTGCCACTCATCGCAGTACTGTTGTAATTCATTAAGCA
TTCTGCCGACATGGAAGCCATCACAAACGGCATGATGAACCTGAATCGCCAGCGGCATCAGCACCTTGTC
GCCTTGCGTATAATATTTGCCCATGGTGAAAACGGGGGCGAAGAAGTTGTCCATATTGGCCACGTTTAAA
TCAAAACTGGTGAAACTCACCCAGGGATTGGCTGAGACGAAAAACATATTCTCAATAAACCCTTTAGGGA
AATAGGCCAGGTTTTCACCGTAACACGCCACATCTTGCGAATATATGTGTAGAAACTGCCGGAAATCGTC
GTGGTATTCACTCCAGAGCGATGAAAACGTTTCAGTTTGCTCATGGAAAACGGTGTAACAAGGGTGAACA
CTATCCCATATCACCAGCTCACCGTCTTTCATTGCCATACGAAATTCCGGATGAGCATTCATCAGGCGGG
CAAGAATGTGAATAAAGGCCGGATAAAACTTGTGCTTATTTTTCTTTACGGTCTTTAAAAAGGCCGTAAT
ATCCAGCTGAACGGTCTGGTTATAGGTACATTGAGCAACTGACTGAAATGCCTCAAAATGTTCTTTACGA
TGCCATTGGGATATATCAACGGTGGTATATCCAGTGATTTTTTTCTCCATTTTAGCTTCCTTAGCTCCTG
AAAATCTCGATAACTCAAAAAATACGCCCGGTAGTGATCTTATTTCATTATGGTGAAAGTTGGAACCTCT
TACGTGCCGATCAACGTCTCATTGATACCTGAAACAAAACCCATCGTACGGCCAAGGAAGTCTCCAATAA
CTGTGATCCACCACAAGCGCCAGGGTTTTCCCAGTCACGACGTTGTAAAACGACGGCCAGTCATGCATAA
TCCGCACGCATCTGGAATAAGGAAGTGCCATTCCGCCTGACCT
Features (pLannotate 1.2.2; 6 found; start..end, strand, type, name):
    419..434     -  protein_bind   lac operator (fragment): The lac repressor binds to the lac operator to inhibit transcription in E. coli. This inhibition can be relieved by adding lactose or isopropyl-β-D-thiogalactopyranoside (IPTG). lac repressor encoded by lacI
    585..1173    -  rep_origin     ori: high-copy-number ColE1/pMB1/pBR322/pUC origin of replication
   1306..1400    -  terminator     lambda t0 terminator: transcription terminator from phage lambda
   1424..2080    -  CDS            cat: CAT_ECOLX - Experimental evidence at protein level: Swiss-Prot protein existence level 1. This enzyme is an effector of chloramphenicol resistance in bacteria. From Escherichia coli. This protein is used as a marker in many commonly used cloning vectors, such as pACYC184.
   2081..2183    -  promoter       cat promoter: promoter of the E. coli cat gene encoding chloramphenicol acetyltransferase
   2258..2301    -  CDS            lacZα (fragment): LacZα fragment of β-galactosidase; lacZ fragment
