[The description below was written by a language model from this plasmid's Addgene catalogue record and pLannotate feature annotations shown in this document.]
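Description:
pGL0_59 [TtetL] is a small (about 2.35 kb) Level 0 part plasmid from a modular synthetic-biology cloning toolkit, built on the pGLDV_17 backbone and maintained in E. coli. In hierarchical assembly schemes, Level 0 plasmids each store a single basic genetic part that is later combined with other parts into larger functional vectors. The record gives the purpose only as "Level 0 part" and lists the cloning method as unknown, so the assembly chemistry and flanking sites are not stated. Propagation relies on a high-copy ColE1/pMB1/pUC-type origin of replication. Selection is by chloramphenicol, conferred by a cat (chloramphenicol acetyltransferase) gene driven by its native cat promoter and followed by the phage lambda t0 transcription terminator.

The stored part is TtetL, recorded as originating from Enterococcus faecalis. The name suggests the transcription terminator associated with the tetL tetracycline-resistance determinant, though the record does not define it explicitly, and the automated annotation does not mark the insert itself. The only other features detected are short fragments of a lac operator and of lacZα. These are probably remnants of a lacZα screening cassette in the parent vector that was replaced when the part was inserted, but that origin is an inference.

The associated work describes a scalable framework for identifying functional origins of replication in non-model bacteria. This part is therefore likely one building block for assembling marker or expression cassettes in plasmids tested across diverse bacterial hosts. A portion of the plasmid derives from an earlier published toolkit plasmid.
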