Addgene plasmid #198972: pGL0_59 [TtetL]
Purpose: Level 0 part
Depositing lab: Charlie Gilbert & Nili Ostrov & Cultivarium Tools. Depositing organization: Cultivarium, Convergent Research. Publication: A scalable framework for high-throughput identification of functional origins of replication in non-model bacteria. Gilbert C, Brumwell SL, Crits-Christoph A, Kang SC, Martin-Moldes Z, Alsharif W, Esmurria A, Nguyen M-A, Lee HH, Ostrov N. bioRxiv 2023.05.19.541510 10.1101/2023.05.19.541510.
Backbone
  Vector backbone: pGLDV_17
  Vector type: Synthetic Biology
Growth in bacteria
  Bacterial resistance: Chloramphenicol, 25 μg/mL
  Growth temperature: 37°C
  Growth strain: E. coli Zymo 10B
  Copy number: High Copy
Gene/Insert
  Gene/Insert name: TtetL
  Species: Enterococcus faecalis
  Cloning method: Unknown
Resource information
  A portion of this plasmid was derived from a plasmid made by: Thorsten Mascher (Radeck et al. 2017 https://doi.org/10.1038/s41598-017-14329-5)
Terms and licenses: Academic/Nonprofit Terms; Industry Terms: Not Available to Industry
How to cite: pGL0_59 [TtetL] was a gift from Charlie Gilbert & Nili Ostrov & Cultivarium Tools (Addgene plasmid # 198972 ; http://n2t.net/addgene:198972 ; RRID:Addgene_198972)
